>Addgene plasmid #162627 | pcDNA4/TO-2xStrep-mu68 | addgene full sequence | sequence record 320640 | Addgene NGS Result
ACGGATCGGGAGATCTCCCGATCCCCTATGGTGCACTCTCAGTACAATCTGCTCTGATGCCGCATAGTTA
AGCCAGTATCTGCTCCCTGCTTGTGTGTTGGAGGTCGCTGAGTAGTGCGCGAGCAAAATTTAAGCTACAA
CAAGGCAAGGCTTGACCGACAATTGCATGAAGAATCTGCTTAGGGTTAGGCGTTTTGCGCTGCTTCGCGA
TGTACGGGCCAGATATACGCGTTGACATTGATTATTGACTAGTTATTAATAGTAATCAATTACGGGGTCA
TTAGTTCATAGCCCATATATGGAGTTCCGCGTTACATAACTTACGGTAAATGGCCCGCCTGGCTGACCGC
CCAACGACCCCCGCCCATTGACGTCAATAATGACGTATGTTCCCATAGTAACGCCAATAGGGACTTTCCA
TTGACGTCAATGGGTGGAGTATTTACGGTAAACTGCCCACTTGGCAGTACATCAAGTGTATCATATGCCA
AGTACGCCCCCTATTGACGTCAATGACGGTAAATGGCCCGCCTGGCATTATGCCCAGTACATGACCTTAT
GGGACTTTCCTACTTGGCAGTACATCTACGTATTAGTCATCGCTATTACCATGGTGATGCGGTTTTGGCA
GTACATCAATGGGCGTGGATAGCGGTTTGACTCACGGGGATTTCCAAGTCTCCACCCCATTGACGTCAAT
GGGAGTTTGTTTTGGCACCAAAATCAACGGGACTTTCCAAAATGTCGTAACAACTCCGCCCCATTGACGC
AAATGGGCGGTAGGCGTGTACGGTGGGAGGTCTATATAAGCAGAGCTCTCCCTATCAGTGATAGAGATCT
CCCTATCAGTGATAGAGATCGTCGACGAGCTCGTTTAGTGAACCGTCAGATCGCCTGGAGACGCCATCCA
CGCTGTTTTGACCTCCATAGAAGACACCGGGACCGATCCAGCCTCCGGACTCTAGCGTTTAAACTTAAGC
TTACCAATGTGGAGCCACCCCCAGTTCGAGAAGGGCGGCGGCAGCGGCGGCGGCAGCGGCGGCGGCAGCT
GGAGCCACCCCCAGTTCGAGAAGGGGGCGGCCATGTACGTACCATGGTCTCTAGAGACAGTCACCTCCCA
CGATTCAATCATGCAGATGTTACTTTCTAAATCCTACCTACCTGCCACACCAGAAACAGGCTTTCATGAT
CCCACACTCACTCATATCTCAAGCACGTTGTTGCCCACTTCCAAGTGCAAGATATGTAACATGCTTTTCG
AAGCTGTGCTGGAACACAATCCCCCTGATTCTTTTTTTAGTGAGTATGCGACCCTCTGCTTCTACGTGCT
GCATGCCCCCGTGACCTGGTCCGCAACCTACATAACAATCTGTGATATGTTGCAAATCTTCTCTAACGCG
GGACTAAACCATCTCATTACTGAGAAAATAAACTCTAGCAAGATCATGGGCATAGACTTTTACCTTCATT
TCTTTGCCAGGCAATGCTTCAGGCACACCACCCCCGATCAGGTGGCTCAACTGGAAAACCTGCACCAGGT
CCGCCTGAGTTTGTTATCTAATACCATCTGTAATGTCCAGTCTGCTGCTCACATACAAGGTATCTGGTCC
AGCTCTCTGGAAACAGCCCACAAGAAGGGGGCCCAGAGTCCAGATCCCCCCACTGGCTGCCCTGTCAAGG
CTGTGCCCCACCGTGAGTTCTTTTCAAACACCAACAGGCCAAGTCTTCTCAAGATATTCAGCGAGGCCTG
GAAGCGGTCCCTGTTACTCGACCCCGATTACTCCGAGCCAGACACACCTGTAGAGACGGTGGATACCTCC
CAAGGACCGTGCCTACTCTCGTTTCCCTTCTCCCTCAAATGTAGGGGCAACACCAGCTCCGTGTGCGTGT
TGTGCGAATGTCTGGCGTGTCACCCCGAGGCGGCCAGGATCCTCCAAGAGATCAAATCCACCATACTCAC
CTGCCTGGAAAATAACACCTCTTTGCTAGACAGAACCGCCTACACCCTGATGATGTACACCACCTCTAAG
CTCATAGATGATCCAGACCTGGCTGAAATCATCACCAGTCGGGGACCCAATGTACTACATAAGCACCTTT
TCTGTGATCCATTCTGTGCCATAAACAGTCTGAAAACTGACCCTCTGGTGCTATTTAAATATCCCAGCGG
ACCCAAATTTCAAATTTTTACAAAAGCCCTCGCTTCTGGAAAATATTTGGCGGAGAACGCACTATTTGAC
CAGCCAGAAACAGAGTTGTTAGTGTTGGCGCTGAAGGCCTGTCAGTTGGCACAGTTTCCAAAAAAATTTG
AAGCAGAAGTGTTAAAAGGAATTTCCAGGTTGGGAACTACGCTCACCACTGTCAGTCCTGTGCATTTCTT
TTCTGTTTACACCTAATCGAGTCTAGAGGGCCCGTTTAAACCCGCTGATCAGCCTCGACTGTGCCTTCTA
GTTGCCAGCCATCTGTTGTTTGCCCCTCCCCCGTGCCTTCCTTGACCCTGGAAGGTGCCACTCCCACTGT
CCTTTCCTAATAAAATGAGGAAATTGCATCGCATTGTCTGAGTAGGTGTCATTCTATTCTGGGGGGTGGG
GTGGGGCAGGACAGCAAGGGGGAGGATTGGGAAGACAATAGCAGGCATGCTGGGGATGCGGTGGGCTCTA
TGGCTTCTGAGGCGGAAAGAACCAGCTGGGGCTCTAGGGGGTATCCCC
[124 nt withheld, positions 2709-2832]
C
[91 nt withheld, positions 2834-2924]
A
[49 nt withheld, positions 2926-2974]
CCTTTGACGTTGGAGTCCACGTTCTTT
[37 nt withheld, positions 3002-3038]
ACCCTATCTCGGTCTATTCTTTTGATTTATAAGGGATTTTGCCGATTTCGGCCTATTGGTTAAAAAATGA
GCTGATTTAACAAAAATTTAACGCGAATTAATTCTGTGGAATGTGTGTCAGTTAGGGTGTGGAAAGTCCC
CAGGCTCCCCAGCAGGCAGAAGTATGCAAAGCATGCATCTCAATTAGTCAGCAACCAGGTGTGGAAAGTC
CCCAGGCTCCCCAGCAGGCAGAAGTATGCAAAGCATGCATCTCAATTAGTCAGCAACCATAGTCCCGCCC
CTAACTCCGCCCATCCCGCCCCTAACTCCGCCCAGTTCCGCCCATTCTCCGCCCCATGGCTGACTAATTT
TTTTTATTTATGCAGAGGCCGAGGCCGCCTCTGCCTCTGAGCTATTCCAGAAGTAGTGAGGAGGCTTTTT
TGGAGGCCTAGGCTTTTGCAAAAAGCTCCCGGGAGCTTGTATATCCATTTTCGGATCTGATCAGCACGTG
TTGACAATTAATCATCGGCATAGTATATCGGCATAGTATAATACGACAAGGTGAGGAACTAAACCATGGC
CAAGTTGACCAGTGCCGTTCCGGTGCTCACCGCGCGCGACGTCGCCGGAGCGGTCGAGTTCTGGACCGAC
CGGCTCGGGTTCTCCCGGGACTTCGTGGAGGACGACTTCGCCGGTGTGGTCCGGGACGACGTGACCCTGT
TCATCAGCGCGGTCCAGGACCAGGTGGTGCCGGACAACACCCTGGCCTGGGTGTGGGTGCGCGGCCTGGA
CGAGCTGTACGCCGAGTGGTCGGAGGTCGTGTCCACGAACTTCCGGGACGCCTCCGGGCCGGCCATGACC
GAGATCGGCGAGCAGCCGTGGGGGCGGGAGTTCGCCCTGCGCGACCCGGCCGGCAACTGCGTGCACTTCG
TGGCCGAGGAGCAGGACTGACACGTGCTACGAGATTTCGATTCCACCGCCGCCTTCTATGAAAGGTTGGG
CTTCGGAATCGTTTTCCGGGACGCCGGCTGGATGATCCTCCAGCGCGGGGATCTCATGCTGGAGTTCTTC
GCCCACCCCAACTTGTTTATTGCAGCTTATAATGGTTACAAATAAAGCAATAGCATCACAAATTTCACAA
ATAAAGCATTTTTTTCACTGCATTCTAGTTGTGGTTTGTCCAAACTCATCAATGTATCTTATCATGTCTG
TATACCGTCGACCTCTAGCTAGAGCTTGGCGTAATCATGGTCATAGCTGTTTCCTGTGTGAAATTGTTAT
CCGCTCACAATTCCACACAACATACGAGCCGGAAGCATAAAGTGTAAAGCCTGGGGTGCCTAATGAGTGA
GCTAACTCACATTAATTGCGTTGCGCTCACTGCCCGCTTTCCAGTCGGGAAACCTGTCGTGCCAGCTGCA
TTAATGAATCGGCCAACGCGCGGGGAGAGGCGGTTTGCGTATTGGGCGCTCTTCCGCTTCCTCGCTCACT
GACTCGCTGCGCTCGGTCGTTCGGCTGCGGCGAGCGGTATCAGCTCACTCAAAGGCGGTAATACGGTTAT
CCACAGAATCAGGGGATAACGCAGGAAAGAACATGTGAGCAAAAGGCCAGCAAAAGGCCAGGAACCGTAA
AAAGGCCGCGTTGCTGGCGTTTTTCCATAGGCTCCGCCCCCCTGACGAGCATCACAAAAATCGACGCTCA
AGTCAGAGGTGGCGAAACCCGACAGGACTATAAAGATACCAGGCGTTTCCCCCTGGAAGCTCCCTCGTGC
GCTCTCCTGTTCCGACCCTGCCGCTTACCGGATACCTGTCCGCCTTTCTCCCTTCGGGAAGCGTGGCGCT
TTCTCATAGCTCACGCTGTAGGTATCTCAGTTCGGTGTAGGTCGTTCGCTCCAAGCTGGGCTGTGTGCAC
GAACCCCCCGTTCAGCCCGACCGCTGCGCCTTATCCGGTAACTATCGTCTTGAGTCCAACCCGGTAAGAC
ACGACTTATCGCCACTGGCAGCAGCCACTGGTAACAGGATTAGCAGAGCGAGGTATGTAGGCGGTGCTAC
AGAGTTCTTGAAGTGGTGGCCTAACTACGGCTACACTAGAAGAACAGTATTTGGTATCTGCGCTCTGCTG
AAGCCAGTTACCTTCGGAAAAAGAGTTGGTAGCTCTTGATCCGGCAAACAAACCACCGCTGGTAGCGGTG
GTTTTTTTGTTTGCAAGCAGCAGATTACGCGCAGAAAAAAAGGATCTCAAGAAGATCCTTTGATCTTTTC
TACGGGGTCTGACGCTCAGTGGAACGAAAACTCACGTTAAGGGATTTTGGTCATGAGATTATCAAAAAGG
ATCTTCACCTAGATCCTTTTAAATTAAAAATGAAGTTTTAAATCAATCTAAAGTATATATGAGTAAACTT
GGTCTGACAGTTACCAATGCTTAATCAGTGAGGCACCTATCTCAGCGATCTGTCTATTTCGTTCATCCAT
AGTTGCCTGACTCCCCGTCGTGTAGATAACTACGATACGGGAGGGCTTACCATCTGGCCCCAGTGCTGCA
ATGATACCGCGAGACCCACGCTCACCGGCTCCAGATTTATCAGCAATAAACCAGCCAGCCGGAAGGGCCG
AGCGCAGAAGTGGTCCTGCAACTTTATCCGCCTCCATCCAGTCTATTAATTGTTGCCGGGAAGCTAGAGT
AAGTAGTTCGCCAGTTAATAGTTTGCGCAACGTTGTTGCCATTGCTACAGGCATCGTGGTGTCACGCTCG
TCGTTTGGTATGGCTTCATTCAGCTCCGGTTCCCAACGATCAAGGCGAGTTACATGATCCCCCATGTTGT
GCAAAAAAGCGGTTAGCTCCTTCGGTCCTCCGATCGTTGTCAGAAGTAAGTTGGCCGCAGTGTTATCACT
CATGGTTATGGCAGCACTGCATAATTCTCTTACTGTCATGCCATCCGTAAGATGCTTTTCTGTGACTGGT
GAGTACTCAACCAAGTCATTCTGAGAATAGTGTATGCGGCGACCGAGTTGCTCTTGCCCGGCGTCAATAC
GGGATAATACCGCGCCACATAGCAGAACTTTAAAAGTGCTCATCATTGGAAAACGTTCTTCGGGGCGAAA
ACTCTCAAGGATCTTACCGCTGTTGAGATCCAGTTCGATGTAACCCACTCGTGCACCCAACTGATCTTCA
GCATCTTTTACTTTCACCAGCGTTTCTGGGTGAGCAAAAACAGGAAGGCAAAATGCCGCAAAAAAGGGAA
TAAGGGCGACACGGAAATGTTGAATACTCATACTCTTCCTTTTTCAATATTATTGAAGCATTTATCAGGG
TTATTGTCTCATGAGCGGATACATATTTGAATGTATTTAGAAAAATAAACAAATAGGGGTTCCGCGCACA
TTTCCCCGAAAAGTGCCACCTGACGTCG
Features (pLannotate 1.2.2; 22 found; start..end, strand, type, name):
     27..79      -  misc_feature   bom (fragment): basis of mobility region from pBR322
    234..613     +  enhancer       CMV enhancer: human cytomegalovirus immediate early enhancer
    614..817     +  promoter       CMV promoter: human cytomegalovirus (CMV) immediate early promoter
    819..838     +  promoter       PLtetO-1 promoter (fragment): modified phage lambda PL promoter with tet operator sites (Lutz and Bujard, 1997)
    840..859     +  promoter       PLtetO-1 promoter (fragment): modified phage lambda PL promoter with tet operator sites (Lutz and Bujard, 1997)
    867..900     +  promoter       TRE3GV promoter (fragment): 3rd-generation Tet-responsive promoter that can be activated by binding of Tet-On® 3G, optimized for retroviral and lentiviral vectors
    989..1012    +  CDS            Twin-Strep-tag (fragment): two Strep-Tag®II moieties connected by a linker for enhanced binding to Strep-Tactin®, an engineered form of streptavidin (Schmidt et al., 2013)
   2439..2663    +  polyA_signal   bGH poly(A) signal: bovine growth hormone polyadenylation signal
   2667..2688    +  promoter       SV40 promoter (fragment): SV40 enhancer and early promoter
   2709..3137    +  rep_origin     f1 ori (sequence partly withheld): f1 bacteriophage origin of replication; arrow indicates direction of (+) strand synthesis
   3151..3480    +  promoter       SV40 promoter: SV40 enhancer and early promoter
   3528..3575    +  promoter       EM7 promoter: synthetic bacterial promoter&nbsp
   3594..3968    +  CDS            BleoR: antibiotic-binding protein; Sh ble from Streptoalloteichus hindustanus; confers resistance to bleomycin, phleomycin, and Zeocin™
   3978..4103    +  CDS            ble (fragment): BLE_KLEPN - Experimental evidence at protein level: Swiss-Prot protein existence level 1. Binding protein with a strong affinity to the bleomycin family of antibiotics. Binds to CL990; an antimitotic-antibiotic compound. From Klebsiella pneumoniae.
   4098..4219    +  polyA_signal   SV40 poly(A) signal: SV40 polyadenylation signal
   4292..4308    -  protein_bind   lac operator: The lac repressor binds to the lac operator to inhibit transcription in E. coli. This inhibition can be relieved by adding lactose or isopropyl-β-D-thiogalactopyranoside (IPTG). lac repressor encoded by lacI
   4316..4346    -  promoter       lac promoter: promoter for the E. coli lac operon
   4361..4382    -  protein_bind   CAP binding site: CAP binding activates transcription in the presence of cAMP. E. coli catabolite activator protein
   4395..4487    -  CDS            lacI (fragment): lac repressor; lacI; The lac repressor binds to the lac operator to inhibit transcription in E. coli. This inhibition can be relieved by adding lactose or isopropyl-β-D-thiogalactopyranoside (IPTG).
   4670..5258    -  rep_origin     ori: high-copy-number ColE1/pMB1/pBR322/pUC origin of replication
   5429..6289    -  CDS            AmpR: β-lactamase; bla; confers resistance to ampicillin, carbenicillin, and related antibiotics
   6290..6394    -  promoter       AmpR promoter: bla
