[The description below was written by a language model from this plasmid's Addgene catalogue record and pLannotate feature annotations shown in this document.]
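Description:
pcDNA4/TO-2xStrep-mu68 is a mammalian expression plasmid built on the Invitrogen pcDNA4/TO backbone, about 6.4 kb in total, carrying the mu68 open reading frame (about 1.3 kb) from murine gammaherpesvirus 68 (MHV68). It is maintained in E. coli as a high-copy plasmid through a ColE1/pUC-type origin and selected with ampicillin via the bla gene and its native promoter. An f1 origin is also present. For selection in mammalian cells, the backbone provides a Zeocin resistance cassette in which the Sh ble gene sits behind both the SV40 early promoter and the bacterial EM7 promoter and is terminated by an SV40 polyadenylation signal.

The expression cassette uses the human CMV immediate-early enhancer and promoter, followed by short elements that the automated annotation labels as fragments of tet-operator-containing promoters. These correspond to the tandem tet operator sites characteristic of the "TO" backbone. They allow transcription to be repressed in cells expressing the Tet repressor and induced with tetracycline or doxycycline, while in ordinary cells the promoter is constitutive. Downstream, an N-terminal 2xStrep-tag II is fused to mu68, and the transcript ends at the bovine growth hormone polyadenylation signal. The feature table annotates only a fragment of the Strep tag and does not annotate the mu68 coding sequence itself, which presumably occupies the unannotated interval between the tag and the bGH signal.

The construct is intended for producing Strep-tagged mu68 in mammalian cells, where the tag supports Strep-Tactin affinity purification, pull-down and detection. The associated publication concerns a pentameric protein ring required for herpesviral packaging.
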