Addgene plasmid #162627: pcDNA4/TO-2xStrep-mu68
Purpose: Expresses N-terminal 2x-Strep-tagged mu68 in mammalian cells
Depositing lab: Britt Glaunsinger. Depositing organization: University of California, Berkeley. Publication: A pentameric protein ring with novel architecture is required for herpesviral packaging. Didychuk AL, Gates SN, Gardner MR, Strong LM, Martin A, Glaunsinger BA. Elife. 2021 Feb 8;10. pii: 62261. doi: 10.7554/eLife.62261. PubMed 33554858.
Backbone
  Vector backbone: pcDNA4/TO
  Backbone manufacturer: Invitrogen
  Backbone size w/o insert (bp): 5111
  Total vector size (bp): 6422
  Vector type: Mammalian Expression
  Selectable markers: Zeocin
Growth in bacteria
  Bacterial resistance: Ampicillin, 100 μg/mL
  Growth temperature: 37°C
  Growth strain: DH5alpha
  Copy number: High Copy
Gene/Insert
  Gene/Insert name: mu68
  Species: MHV68
  Insert size (bp): 1311
  Promoter: CMV
  Tag / fusion protein: N-terminal 2xStrep-Tag II (N terminal on backbone)
  Cloning method: Ligation Independent Cloning
  Sequencing primers: 5′ CGCAAATGGGCGGTAGGCGTG; 3′ ACAGTGGGAGTGGCACCTT
Terms and licenses: Academic/Nonprofit Terms; Industry Terms: Not Available to Industry
How to cite: pcDNA4/TO-2xStrep-mu68 was a gift from Britt Glaunsinger (Addgene plasmid # 162627 ; http://n2t.net/addgene:162627 ; RRID:Addgene_162627)
